Addgene plasmid #24785: Prb
Depositing lab: David Baker. Depositing organization: University of Washington. Publication: A de novo protein binding pair by computational design and directed evolution. Karanicolas J, Corn JE, Chen I, Joachimiak LA, Dym O, Peck SH, Albeck S, Unger T, Hu W, Liu G, Delbecq S, Montelione GT, Spiegel CP, Liu DR, Baker D. Mol Cell. 2011 Apr 22;42(2):250-60. Epub 2011 Mar 31. 10.1016/j.molcel.2011.03.010 PubMed 21458342.
Backbone
  Vector backbone: pET29
  Backbone manufacturer: Novagen
  Backbone size w/o insert (bp): 5370
  Vector type: Bacterial Expression
Growth in bacteria
  Bacterial resistance: Kanamycin, 50 μg/mL
  Growth temperature: 37°C
  Growth strain: DH5alpha
  Copy number: High Copy
Gene/Insert
  Gene/Insert name: Prb
  Species: synthetic
  Insert size (bp): 459
  Tag / fusion protein: His (C terminal on backbone)
  Cloning method: Restriction Enzyme; 5′ cloning site NdeI (not destroyed); 3′ cloning site XhoI (not destroyed)
  Sequencing primers: 5′ T7; 3′ T7
Terms and licenses: Academic/Nonprofit Terms; Industry Terms: Not Available to Industry
How to cite: Prb was a gift from David Baker (Addgene plasmid # 24785 ; http://n2t.net/addgene:24785 ; RRID:Addgene_24785)
