[The description below was written by a language model from this plasmid's Addgene catalogue record.]
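Description:
Prb is a bacterial expression plasmid built on the Novagen pET29 backbone (about 5.4 kb without insert) carrying a 459 bp synthetic open reading frame named Prb. The insert was placed between the NdeI and XhoI sites, both of which remain intact, so the coding sequence can be excised or swapped by restriction cloning. Cloning at NdeI puts the insert's start codon at the vector's translation initiation position, while the XhoI junction reads in frame into the backbone-encoded C-terminal His tag, giving a protein suited to immobilised metal affinity purification. The plasmid confers kanamycin resistance, is recorded as high copy, and is maintained in a standard cloning strain (DH5alpha).

The record does not explicitly list the promoter, but pET-series vectors drive expression from a T7 promoter under lac operator control, and the use of T7 sequencing primers on both sides of the insert is consistent with that arrangement. Protein production from such a vector would therefore generally require a host that supplies T7 RNA polymerase rather than the propagation strain. No feature table is provided, so details such as the origin of replication and other backbone elements are not stated here.

The associated publication concerns a de novo protein binding pair created by computational design and refined by directed evolution, and Prb is a synthetic protein from that work. The record does not specify which partner or variant it represents. The construct is most plausibly used for recombinant production and purification of the His-tagged Prb protein for binding, biophysical or structural studies of the designed interaction.
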