>Addgene plasmid #24785 | Prb | depositor partial sequence | sequence record 11504 | Author sequence
ATGGGCAGCACCCGTCCGATTGATGGTCTGACGGACGAAGATATCCGCGAGATTCTGACTCGTTATAAAA
AGATCGCTCTGGTGGGGGCCTCTCCGAAACCGGAACGCGACGCAAATATTGTTATGAAATATCTGCTGGA
GCATGGCTATGATGTCTACCCGGTAAACCCGAATTATGAAGAAGTGCTGGGCCGCAAGTGCTACCCGAGT
GTTCTGGACATCCCGGATAAAATTGAGGTCGTAGATCTGTTTGTGGACCCGGCTAAAGCGTGGCGCTTCG
TTGTCTATGCCATCAAGAAAGGGGCAAAAGTGGTATGGTTTCAGTACAACACATATTATCCGCTGGCTGC
GCGTCAAGCCAAGGAAGCAGGCCTGATTATCGTTGCTAATCGCTGTATGATGCGTGAGCACGAACGCCTG
CTGGGCGAAAAA
