>Addgene plasmid #24785 | Prb | addgene partial sequence | sequence record 30904 | 24785 with T7
TTCCCTCTGAATATTTTGTTTACTTTAAGAAGGAGATATACATATGGGCAGCACCCGTCCGATTGATGGT
CTGACGGACGAAGATATCCGCGAGATTCTGACTCGTTATAAAAAGATCGCTCTGGTGGGGGCCTCTCCGA
AACCGGAACGCGACGCAAATATTGTTATGAAATATCTGCTGGAGCATGGCTATGATGTCTACCCGGTAAA
CCCGAATTATGAAGAAGTGCTGGGCCGCAAGTGCTACCCGAGTGTTCTGGACATCCCGGATAAAATTGAG
GTCGTAGATCTGTTTGTGGACCCGGCTAAAGCGTGGCGCTTCGTTGTCTATGCCATCAAGAAAGGGGCAA
AAGTGGTATGGTTTCAGTACAACACATATTATCCGCTGGCTGCGCGTCAAGCCAAGGAAGCAGGCCTGAT
TATCGTTGCTAATCGCTGTATGATGCGTGAGCACGAACGCCTGCTGGGCGAAAAACTCGAGCACCACCAC
CACCACCACTGAGATCCGGCTGCTAACAAAGCCCGAAAGGAAGCTGAGTTGGCTGCTGCCACCGCTGAGC
AATAACTAGCATAACCCCTTGGGGCCTCTAAACGGGTCTTGAGGGGTTTTTTGCTGAAAGGAGGAACTAT
ATCCGGATTGGCGAATGGG
[124 nt withheld, positions 650-773]
C
[91 nt withheld, positions 775-865]
A
[49 nt withheld, positions 867-915]
CCTTTGACGTTGGAGTCCACGTTCTTTAATAGTGGACTCTTGTTCC
